>Addgene plasmid #222418 | SH4-FRB-EBFP2 | addgene full sequence | sequence record 439139 | Addgene NGS Result
TGCTGAAGAGCTTGGCGGCGAATGGGCTGACCGCTTCCTCGTGCTTTACGGTATCGCCGCTCCCGATTCG
CAGCGCATCGCCTTCTATCGCCTTCTTGACGAGTTCTTCTGAGCGGGACTCTGGGGTTCGAAATGACCGA
CCAAGCGACGCCCAACCTGCCATCACGAGATTTCGATTCCACCGCCGCCTTCTATGAAAGGTTGGGCTTC
GGAATCGTTTTCCGGGACGCCGGCTGGATGATCCTCCAGCGCGGGGATCTCATGCTGGAGTTCTTCGCCC
ACCCTAGGGGGAGGCTAACTGAAACACGGAAGGAGACAATACCGGAAGGAACCCGCGCTATGACGGCAAT
AAAAAGACAGAATAAAACGCACGGTGTTGGGTCGTTTGTTCATAAACGCGGGGTTCGGTCCCAGGGCTGG
CACTCTGTCGATACCCCACCGAGACCCCATTGGGGCCAATACGCCCGCGTTTCTTCCTTTTCCCCACCCC
ACCCCCCAAGTTCGGGTGAAGGCCCAGGGCTCGCAGCCAACGTCGGGGCGGCAGGCCCTGCCATAGCCTC
AGGTTACTCATATATACTTTAGATTGATTTAAAACTTCATTTTTAATTTAAAAGGATCTAGGTGAAGATC
CTTTTTGATAATCTCATGACCAAAATCCCTTAACGTGAGTTTTCGTTCCACTGAGCGTCAGACCCCGTAG
AAAAGATCAAAGGATCTTCTTGAGATCCTTTTTTTCTGCGCGTAATCTGCTGCTTGCAAACAAAAAAACC
ACCGCTACCAGCGGTGGTTTGTTTGCCGGATCAAGAGCTACCAACTCTTTTTCCGAAGGTAACTGGCTTC
AGCAGAGCGCAGATACCAAATACTGTTCTTCTAGTGTAGCCGTAGTTAGGCCACCACTTCAAGAACTCTG
TAGCACCGCCTACATACCTCGCTCTGCTAATCCTGTTACCAGTGGCTGCTGCCAGTGGCGATAAGTCGTG
TCTTACCGGGTTGGACTCAAGACGATAGTTACCGGATAAGGCGCAGCGGTCGGGCTGAACGGGGGGTTCG
TGCACACAGCCCAGCTTGGAGCGAACGACCTACACCGAACTGAGATACCTACAGCGTGAGCTATGAGAAA
GCGCCACGCTTCCCGAAGGGAGAAAGGCGGACAGGTATCCGGTAAGCGGCAGGGTCGGAACAGGAGAGCG
CACGAGGGAGCTTCCAGGGGGAAACGCCTGGTATCTTTATAGTCCTGTCGGGTTTCGCCACCTCTGACTT
GAGCGTCGATTTTTGTGATGCTCGTCAGGGGGGCGGAGCCTATGGAAAAACGCCAGCAACGCGGCCTTTT
TACGGTTCCTGGCCTTTTGCTGGCCTTTTGCTCACATGTTCTTTCCTGCGTTATCCCCTGATTCTGTGGA
TAACCGTATTACCGCCATGCATTAGTTATTAATAGTAATCAATTACGGGGTCATTAGTTCATAGCCCATA
TATGGAGTTCCGCGTTACATAACTTACGGTAAATGGCCCGCCTGGCTGACCGCCCAACGACCCCCGCCCA
TTGACGTCAATAATGACGTATGTTCCCATAGTAACGCCAATAGGGACTTTCCATTGACGTCAATGGGTGG
AGTATTTACGGTAAACTGCCCACTTGGCAGTACATCAAGTGTATCATATGCCAAGTACGCCCCCTATTGA
CGTCAATGACGGTAAATGGCCCGCCTGGCATTATGCCCAGTACATGACCTTATGGGACTTTCCTACTTGG
CAGTACATCTACGTATTAGTCATCGCTATTACCATGGTGATGCGGTTTTGGCAGTACATCAATGGGCGTG
GATAGCGGTTTGACTCACGGGGATTTCCAAGTCTCCACCCCATTGACGTCAATGGGAGTTTGTTTTGGCA
CCAAAATCAACGGGACTTTCCAAAATGTCGTAACAACTCCGCCCCATTGACGCAAATGGGCGGTAGGCGT
GTACGGTGGGAGGTCTATATAAGCAGAGCTGGTTTAGTGAACCGTCAGATCCGCTAGCACCATGGGCTGT
GTGCAATGTAAGGATAAAGAAGCAACAAAACTGACGGAGGATCCCACCAGATCTGCGAATTCAGGTGCTG
GTGCTGGTGCTGGTGCTATCCTATCTAGAATCCTCTGGCATGAGATGTGGCATGAAGGCCTGGAAGAGGC
ATCTCGTTTGTACTTTGGGGAAAGGAACGTGAAAGGCATGTTTGAGGTGCTGGAGCCCTTGCATGCTATG
ATGGAACGGGGCCCCCAGACTCTGAAGGAAACATCCTTTAATCAGGCCTATGGTCGAGATTTAATGGAGG
CCCAAGAGTGGTGCAGGAAGTACATGAAATCAGGGAATGTCAAGGACCTCACCCAAGCCTGGGACCTCTA
TTATCATGTGTTCCGACGAATCTCAAAGACTAGTTATCCGTACGACGTACCAGACTACGCACCGGTCGCC
ACCATGGTGAGCAAGGGCGAGGAGCTGTTCACCGGGGTGGTGCCCATCCTGGTCGAGCTGGACGGCGACG
TAAACGGCCACAAGTTCAGCGTGAGGGGCGAGGGCGAGGGCGATGCCACCAACGGCAAGCTGACCCTGAA
GTTCATCTGCACCACCGGCAAGCTGCCCGTGCCCTGGCCCACCCTCGTGACCACCCTGAGCCACGGCGTG
CAGTGCTTCGCCCGCTACCCCGACCACATGAAGCAGCACGACTTCTTCAAGTCCGCCATGCCCGAAGGCT
ACGTCCAGGAGCGCACCATCTTCTTCAAGGACGACGGCACCTACAAGACCCGCGCCGAGGTGAAGTTCGA
GGGCGACACCCTGGTGAACCGCATCGAGCTGAAGGGCGTCGACTTCAAGGAGGACGGCAACATCCTGGGG
CACAAGCTGGAGTACAACTTCAACAGCCACAACATCTATATCATGGCCGTCAAGCAGAAGAACGGCATCA
AGGTGAACTTCAAGATCCGCCACAACGTGGAGGACGGCAGCGTGCAGCTCGCCGACCACTACCAGCAGAA
CACCCCCATCGGCGACGGCCCCGTGCTGCTGCCCGACAGCCACTACCTGAGCACCCAGTCCGTGCTGAGC
AAAGACCCCAACGAGAAGCGCGATCACATGGTCCTGCTGGAGTTCCGCACCGCCGCCGGGATCACTCTCG
GCATGGACGAGCTGTACAAGTAAGCGGCCGCGACTCTAGATCATAATCAGCCATACCACATTTGTAGAGG
TTTTACTTGCTTTAAAAAACCTCCCACACCTCCCCCTGAACCTGAAACATAAAATGAATGCAATTGTTGT
TGTTAACTTGTTTATTGCAGCTTATAATGGTTACAAATAAAGCAATAGCATCACAAATTTCACAAATAAA
GCATTTTTTTCACTGCATTCTAGTTGTGGTTTGTCCAAACTCATCAATGTATCTTAAGGCGTAAATTGTA
AGCGTTAATATTTTGTTAAAATTCGCGTTAAATTTTTGTTAAATCAGCTCATTTTTTAACCAATAGGCCG
AAATCGGCAAAATCCCTTATAAATCAAAAGAATAGACCGAGATAGGGT
[37 nt withheld, positions 3549-3585]
AAAGAACGTGGACTCCAACGTCAAAGG
[49 nt withheld, positions 3613-3661]
T
[91 nt withheld, positions 3663-3753]
G
[124 nt withheld, positions 3755-3878]
CAGGTGGCACTTTTCGGGGAAATGTGCGCGGAACCCCTATTTGTTTATTTTTCTAAATACATTCAAATAT
GTATCCGCTCATGAGACAATAACCCTGATAAATGCTTCAATAATATTGAAAAAGGAAGAGTCCTGAGGCG
GAAAGAACCAGCTGTGGAATGTGTGTCAGTTAGGGTGTGGAAAGTCCCCAGGCTCCCCAGCAGGCAGAAG
TATGCAAAGCATGCATCTCAATTAGTCAGCAACCAGGTGTGGAAAGTCCCCAGGCTCCCCAGCAGGCAGA
AGTATGCAAAGCATGCATCTCAATTAGTCAGCAACCATAGTCCCGCCCCTAACTCCGCCCATCCCGCCCC
TAACTCCGCCCAGTTCCGCCCATTCTCCGCCCCATGGCTGACTAATTTTTTTTATTTATGCAGAGGCCGA
GGCCGCCTCGGCCTCTGAGCTATTCCAGAAGTAGTGAGGAGGCTTTTTTGGAGGCCTAGGCTTTTGCAAA
GATCGATCAAGAGACAGGATGAGGATCGTTTCGCATGATTGAACAAGATGGATTGCACGCAGGTTCTCCG
GCCGCTTGGGTGGAGAGGCTATTCGGCTATGACTGGGCACAACAGACAATCGGCTGCTCTGATGCCGCCG
TGTTCCGGCTGTCAGCGCAGGGGCGCCCGGTTCTTTTTGTCAAGACCGACCTGTCCGGTGCCCTGAATGA
ACTGCAAGACGAGGCAGCGCGGCTATCGTGGCTGGCCACGACGGGCGTTCCTTGCGCAGCTGTGCTCGAC
GTTGTCACTGAAGCGGGAAGGGACTGGCTGCTATTGGGCGAAGTGCCGGGGCAGGATCTCCTGTCATCTC
ACCTTGCTCCTGCCGAGAAAGTATCCATCATGGCTGATGCAATGCGGCGGCTGCATACGCTTGATCCGGC
TACCTGCCCATTCGACCACCAAGCGAAACATCGCATCGAGCGAGCACGTACTCGGATGGAAGCCGGTCTT
GTCGATCAGGATGATCTGGACGAAGAGCATCAGGGGCTCGCGCCAGCCGAACTGTTCGCCAGGCTCAAGG
CGAGCATGCCCGACGGCGAGGATCTCGTCGTGACCCATGGCGATGCCTGCTTGCCGAATATCATGGTGGA
AAATGGCCGCTTTTCTGGATTCATCGACTGTGGCCGGCTGGGTGTGGCGGACCGCTATCAGGACATAGCG
TTGGCTACCCGTGATAT
Features (pLannotate 1.2.2; 15 found; start..end, strand, type, name):
    133..285     +  CDS            ble (fragment): BLE_KLEPN - Experimental evidence at protein level: Swiss-Prot protein existence level 1. Binding protein with a strong affinity to the bleomycin family of antibiotics. Binds to CL990; an antimitotic-antibiotic compound. From Klebsiella pneumoniae.
    344..391     +  polyA_signal   HSV TK poly(A) signal: herpes simplex virus thymidine kinase polyadenylation signal (Cole and Stacy, 1985)
    482..498     -  polyA_signal   bGH poly(A) signal (fragment): bovine growth hormone polyadenylation signal
    720..1308    +  rep_origin     ori: high-copy-number ColE1/pMB1/pBR322/pUC origin of replication
   1483..1786    +  enhancer       CMV enhancer: human cytomegalovirus immediate early enhancer
   1787..1990    +  promoter       CMV promoter: human cytomegalovirus (CMV) immediate early promoter
   2022..2099    +  CDS            fyn (fragment): FYN_XIPHE - Experimental evidence at transcript level: Swiss-Prot protein existence level 2. Tyrosine-protein kinase implicated in the control of cell growth. Plays a role in the regulation of intracellular calcium levels. Required in brain development and mature brain function with important roles in the regulation of axon growth, axon guidance, and neurite extension (By similarity). From Xiphophorus helleri (Green swordtail).
   2130..2408    +  CDS            FRB: FKBP-rapamycin binding domain of human FRAP
   2454..3173    +  CDS            EBFP2: enhanced blue variant of GFP (Ai et al., 2007) mammalian codon-optimized
   3189..3272    +  CDS            large T antigen (fragment): large T antigen from SV40 (simian virus 40)
   3295..3416    +  polyA_signal   SV40 poly(A) signal: SV40 polyadenylation signal
   3450..3878    -  rep_origin     f1 ori (sequence partly withheld): f1 bacteriophage origin of replication; arrow indicates direction of (+) strand synthesis
   3905..4009    +  promoter       AmpR promoter: bla
   4011..4368    +  promoter       SV40 promoter: SV40 enhancer and early promoter
   4403..112     +  CDS            NeoR/KanR (across the origin): aminoglycoside phosphotransferase from Tn5; aph(3')-II (or nptII); confers resistance to neomycin, kanamycin, and G418 (Geneticin®)
