[The description below was written by a language model from this plasmid's Addgene catalogue record and pLannotate feature annotations shown in this document.]
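Description:
SH4-FRB-EBFP2 is a mammalian expression plasmid of about 5.1 kb, derived from SH4-FRB-mRFP by exchanging the fluorescent protein through AgeI/NotI restriction cloning. It is propagated in E. coli from a high-copy ColE1/pUC-type origin and also carries an f1 phage origin. Selection relies on a single Tn5 NeoR/KanR (aminoglycoside phosphotransferase) gene placed behind tandem bacterial (AmpR/bla) and SV40 early promoters. This arrangement gives kanamycin resistance in bacteria and could support G418 selection in mammalian cells, with the HSV TK polyadenylation signal lying downstream. The short ble, bGH poly(A) and SV40 large T antigen matches in the feature table are fragments and most likely backbone remnants rather than functional units.

The payload is one fusion open reading frame driven by the CMV immediate early enhancer and promoter and terminated by the SV40 poly(A) signal. At the N terminus is a short SH4 motif, listed in the catalogue as human; the annotation tool matched it to an N-terminal fragment of the Fyn tyrosine kinase, from a fish homologue. SH4 motifs of Src-family kinases are lipid-modified and so direct attached proteins to the plasma membrane. It is followed by FRB, the FKBP-rapamycin binding domain of human FRAP (mTOR), then an HA epitope tag recorded in the catalogue but not annotated in the table, and finally the blue fluorescent protein EBFP2.

The expressed protein acts as a visible plasma membrane "anchor" for rapamycin-induced heterodimerisation: adding rapamycin bridges FRB to an FKBP-tagged partner, recruiting that partner to the plasma membrane. The associated work concerns inducible labelling of ER-membrane contact sites.
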