Addgene plasmid #222418: SH4-FRB-EBFP2
Purpose: To express a plasma membrane "anchor" for rapamycin-induced heterodimerisation in mammalian cells
Depositing lab: Stephen Royle. Depositing organization: University of Warwick. Publication: Nondisruptive inducible labeling of ER-membrane contact sites using the Lamin B receptor. Downie L, Ferrandiz N, Courthold E, Jones M, Royle SJ. PLoS Biol. 2025 Jul 10;23(7):e3003249. doi: 10.1371/journal.pbio.3003249. eCollection 2025 Jul. PubMed 40638559.
Backbone
  Vector backbone: SH4-FRB-mRFP
  Vector type: Mammalian Expression
Growth in bacteria
  Bacterial resistance: Kanamycin, 50 μg/mL
  Growth temperature: 37°C
  Growth strain: DH5alpha
  Copy number: Unknown
Gene/Insert
  Gene/Insert name: SH4
  Species: H. sapiens (human)
  Tag / fusion protein: FRB-HA-EBFP2 (C terminal on insert)
  Cloning method: Restriction Enzyme; 5′ cloning site AgeI (unknown if destroyed); 3′ cloning site NotI (unknown if destroyed)
Terms and licenses: Academic/Nonprofit Terms; Industry Terms: Not Available to Industry
Depositor comments: Please visit https://doi.org/10.1101/2024.05.31.596797 for bioRxiv preprint.
How to cite: SH4-FRB-EBFP2 was a gift from Stephen Royle (Addgene plasmid # 222418 ; http://n2t.net/addgene:222418 ; RRID:Addgene_222418)
